Addgene plasmid #113045: H6hSDHA
Purpose: Hetero expression of His-tagged human SDHA
Depositing lab: Edward A. Berry. Depositing organization: SUNY Upstate Medical University. Publication: In-vitro, SDH5-dependent flavinylation of immobilized human respiratory complex II flavoprotein. Zafreen L, Walker-Kopp N, Huang LS, Berry E. Arch Biochem Biophys. 2016 Aug 15;604:47-56. doi: 10.1016/j.abb.2016.06.006. Epub 2016 Jun 11. PubMed 27296776.
Backbone
  Vector backbone: pET_Duet-1
  Modifications to backbone: The expression vector for N-terminally His6-tagged mature human SDHA (H6hSDHA) was constructed by placing the nucleotides coding for the mature sequence (starting with residues 43ASAK, through the stop codon) into the first multicloning site of the pETDuet™-1 vector between the BamHI and EcoRI restriction sites. This results in prepending 14 residues MGSSH6SQDP from coding sequence in the vector. It is expressed in BL-21 cells together with pRARE plasmid to support rare codons. In the absence of hSDH5 it is flavinylated little if at all, and mostly goes into inclusion bodies.
  Vector type: Bacterial Expression
Growth in bacteria
  Bacterial resistance: Ampicillin, 100 μg/mL
  Growth temperature: 37°C
  Growth strain: BL-21
  Growth instructions: Cells may also contain pRARE. To confirm the presence of this plasmid select with chloramphenicol. For protein expression (induced with IPTG) grow at 30C but for growing cells without IPTG grow at 37C.
  Copy number: High Copy
Gene/Insert
  Gene/Insert name: H6hSDHA
  Species: H. sapiens (human)
  Insert size (bp): 1908
  Mutation: Insert begins at amino acid 43
  GenBank ID: LT742803.1
  Entrez Gene: SDHA (a.k.a. CMD1GG, FP, MC2DN1, NDAXOA, PGL5, PPGL5, SDH1, SDH2, SDHF)
  Tag / fusion protein: His6 (MGSSHHHHHHSQDP-) (N terminal on insert)
  Cloning method: Restriction Enzyme; 5′ cloning site unknown (unknown if destroyed); 3′ cloning site unknown (unknown if destroyed)
  Sequencing primers: 5′ unknown
Terms and licenses: Academic/Nonprofit Terms; Industry Terms: Not Available to Industry
How to cite: H6hSDHA was a gift from Edward A. Berry (Addgene plasmid # 113045 ; http://n2t.net/addgene:113045 ; RRID:Addgene_113045)
