[The description below was written by a language model from this plasmid's Addgene catalogue record and pLannotate feature annotations shown in this document.]
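Description:
H6hSDHA is a bacterial expression plasmid built on the pETDuet-1 backbone for heterologous production of His-tagged human SDHA, the flavoprotein subunit of succinate dehydrogenase (mitochondrial respiratory complex II). It replicates from a ColE1/pBR322-type origin accompanied by the bom region and the rop gene. The catalogue entry lists it as high copy, although Rop normally moderates copy number. Selection is by ampicillin through the β-lactamase gene, and an f1 origin is also present. The two sequence records, about 7.2 kb each and differing by three nucleotides in length, carry the same set of features in different circular permutations.

The insert encodes the mature form of SDHA, beginning at residue 43 so that the mitochondrial targeting sequence is omitted, and running through the stop codon. It was placed between BamHI and EcoRI in the first multicloning site, so vector-encoded sequence prepends a 14-residue N-terminal leader containing the His6 tag. Transcription is driven by a T7 promoter with an adjacent lac operator and the T7 gene 10 ribosome binding site. The plasmid-borne lacI gene keeps expression repressed until IPTG induction in a host that supplies T7 RNA polymerase, such as BL21-type cells. The second T7 promoter/lac operator cassette of the Duet vector appears unoccupied, with only the residual S-tag sequence ahead of the T7 terminator.

According to the record, the protein is expressed alongside a pRARE plasmid that supplies rare-codon tRNAs. Without human SDH5 it is flavinylated little, if at all, and mostly goes into inclusion bodies. The associated work used the construct to study SDH5-dependent flavinylation of immobilized SDHA in vitro.
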