Features (pLannotate 1.2.2; 21 found; start..end, strand, type, name):
      3..27      +  protein_bind   lac operator: The lac repressor binds to the lac operator to inhibit transcription in E. coli. This inhibition can be relieved by adding lactose or isopropyl-β-D-thiogalactopyranoside (IPTG). lac repressor encoded by lacI
     42..64      +  RBS            RBS: efficient ribosome binding site from bacteriophage T7 gene 10 (Olins and Rangwala, 1989)
    113..1978    +  CDS            SDHA (fragment): SDHA_HUMAN - Also known as SDH2, SDHF. Experimental evidence at protein level: Swiss-Prot protein existence level 1. Flavoprotein (FP) subunit of succinate dehydrogenase (SDH) that is involved in complex II of the mitochondrial electron transport chain and is responsible for transferring electrons from succinate to ubiquinone (coenzyme Q) (PubMed:24781757). Can act as a tumor suppressor (PubMed:20484225). From Homo sapiens (Human).
   2084..2102    +  promoter       T7 promoter: promoter for bacteriophage T7 RNA polymerase
   2103..2127    +  protein_bind   lac operator: The lac repressor binds to the lac operator to inhibit transcription in E. coli. This inhibition can be relieved by adding lactose or isopropyl-β-D-thiogalactopyranoside (IPTG). lac repressor encoded by lacI
   2179..2220    +  CDS            S-Tag (fragment): affinity and epitope tag derived from pancreatic ribonuclease A
   2250..2267    +  CDS            SET1 (fragment): solubility-enhancement tag derived from T7 phage gene 10B
   2275..2322    +  terminator     T7 terminator: transcription terminator for bacteriophage T7 RNA polymerase
   2359..2814    +  rep_origin     f1 ori (sequence partly withheld): f1 bacteriophage origin of replication; arrow indicates direction of (+) strand synthesis
   2929..3789    -  CDS            AmpR: β-lactamase; bla; confers resistance to ampicillin, carbenicillin, and related antibiotics
   3790..3882    -  promoter       AmpR promoter: bla
   3963..4551    +  rep_origin     ori: high-copy-number ColE1/pMB1/pBR322/pUC origin of replication
   4737..4879    -  misc_feature   bom: basis of mobility region from pBR322
   4981..5172    -  CDS            rop: Rop protein, which maintains plasmids at low copy number; rop
   5189..5569    +  CDS            YPB1_ECOLX: Protein predicted: Swiss-Prot protein existence level 4. From Escherichia coli.
   5631..5695    -  CDS            TcR (fragment): tetracycline efflux protein; tet; confers resistance to tetracycline
   5710..5731    -  protein_bind   CAP binding site: CAP binding activates transcription in the presence of cAMP. E. coli catabolite activator protein
   5744..6826    -  CDS            lacI: lac repressor; lacI; The lac repressor binds to the lac operator to inhibit transcription in E. coli. This inhibition can be relieved by adding lactose or isopropyl-β-D-thiogalactopyranoside (IPTG).
   6827..6904    -  promoter       lacI promoter: lacI
   6912..7191    -  CDS            TcR (fragment): tetracycline efflux protein; tet; confers resistance to tetracycline
   7217..2       +  promoter       T7 promoter (across the origin): promoter for bacteriophage T7 RNA polymerase
>Addgene plasmid #113045 | H6hSDHA | depositor full sequence | sequence record 213204 | H6hSDHA sequence 7233 bps
GGGGAATTGTGAGCGGATAACAATTCCCCTCTAGAAATAATTTTGTTTAACTTTAAGAAGGAGATATACC
ATGGGCAGCAGCCATCACCATCATCACCACAGCCAGGATCCGGCATCTGCTAAAGTTTCAGATTCCATTT
CTGCTCAGTATCCAGTAGTGGATCATGAATTTGATGCAGTGGTGGTAGGCGCTGGAGGGGCAGGCTTGCG
AGCTGCATTTGGCCTTTCTGAGGCAGGGTTTAATACAGCATGTGTTACCAAGCTGTTTCCTACCAGGTCA
CACACTGTTGCAGCACAGGGAGGAATCAATGCTGCTCTGGGGAACATGGAGGAGGACAACTGGAGGTGGC
ATTTCTACGACACCGTGAAGGGCTCCGACTGGCTGGGGGACCAGGATGCCATCCACTACATGACGGAGCA
GGCCCCCGCCGCCGTGGTCGAGCTAGAAAATTATGGCATGCCGTTTAGCAGAACTGAAGATGGGAAGATT
TATCAGCGTGCATTTGGTGGACAGAGCCTCAAGTTTGGAAAGGGCGGGCAGGCCCATCGGTGCTGCTGTG
TGGCTGATCGGACTGGCCACTCGCTATTGCACACCTTATATGGAAGGTCTCTGCGATATGATACCAGCTA
TTTTGTGGAGTATTTTGCCTTGGATCTCCTGATGGAGAATGGGGAGTGCCGTGGTGTCATCGCACTGTGC
ATAGAGGACGGGTCCATCCATCGCATAAGAGCAAAGAACACTGTTGTTGCCACAGGAGGCTACGGGCGCA
CCTACTTCAGCTGCACGTCTGCCCACACCAGCACTGGCGACGGCACGGCCATGATCACCAGGGCAGGCCT
TCCTTGCCAGGACCTAGAGTTTGTTCAGTTCCACCCCACAGGCATATATGGTGCTGGTTGTCTCATTACG
GAAGGATGTCGTGGAGAGGGAGGCATTCTCATTAACAGTCAAGGCGAAAGGTTTATGGAGCGATACGCCC
CTGTCGCGAAGGACCTGGCGTCTAGAGATGTGGTGTCTCGGTCCATGACTCTGGAGATCCGAGAAGGAAG
AGGCTGTGGCCCTGAGAAAGATCACGTCTACCTGCAGCTGCACCACCTACCTCCAGAGCAGCTGGCCACG
CGCCTGCCTGGCATTTCAGAGACAGCCATGATCTTCGCTGGCGTGGACGTCACGAAGGAGCCGATCCCTG
TCCTCCCCACCGTGCATTATAACATGGGCGGCATTCCCACCAACTACAAGGGGCAGGTCCTGAGGCACGT
GAATGGCCAGGATCAGATTGTGCCCGGCCTGTACGCCTGTGGGGAGGCCGCCTGTGCCTCGGTACATGGT
GCCAACCGCCTCGGGGCAAACTCGCTCTTGGACCTGGTTGTCTTTGGTCGGGCATGTGCCCTGAGCATCG
AAGAGTCATGCAGGCCTGGAGATAAAGTCCCTCCAATTAAACCAAACGCTGGGGAAGAATCTGTCATGAA
TCTTGACAAATTGAGATTTGCTGATGGAAGCATAAGAACATCGGAACTGCGACTCAGCATGCAGAAGTCA
ATGCAAAATCATGCTGCCGTGTTCCGTGTGGGAAGCGTGTTGCAAGAAGGTTGTGGGAAAATCAGCAAGC
TCTATGGAGACCTAAAGCACCTGAAGACGTTCGACCGGGGAATGGTCTGGAACACGGACCTGGTGGAGAC
CCTGGAGCTGCAGAACCTGATGCTGTGTGCGCTGCAGACCATCTACGGAGCAGAGGCACGGAAGGAGTCA
CGGGGCGCGCATGCCAGGGAAGACTACAAGGTGCGGATTGATGAGTACGATTACTCCAAGCCCATCCAGG
GGCAACAGAAGAAGCCCTTTGAGGAGCACTGGAGGAAGCACACCCTGTCCTATGTGGACGTTGGCACTGG
GAAGGTCACTCTGGAATATAGACCCGTGATCGACAAAACTTTGAACGAGGCTGACTGTGCCACCGTCCCG
CCAGCCATTCGCTCCTACTGAGAATTCGAGCTCGGCGCGCCTGCAGGTCGACAAGCTTGCGGCCGCATAA
TGCTTAAGTCGAACAGAAAGTAATCGTATTGTACACGGCCGCATAATCGAAATTAATACGACTCACTATA
GGGGAATTGTGAGCGGATAACAATTCCCCATCTTAGTATATTAGTTAAGTATAAGAAGGAGATATACTCG
AGTCTGGTAAAGAAACCGCTGCTGCGAAATTTGAACGCCAGCACATGGACTCGTCTACTAGCGCAGCTTA
ATTAACCTAGGCTGCTGCCACCGCTGAGCAATAACTAGCATAACCCCTTGGGGCCTCTAAACGGGTCTTG
AGGGGTTTTTTGCTGAAAGGAGGAACTATATCCGGATTGGCGAATGGG
[124 nt withheld, positions 2359-2482]
C
[91 nt withheld, positions 2484-2574]
A
[49 nt withheld, positions 2576-2624]
CCTTTGACGTTGGAGTCCACGTTCTTT
[37 nt withheld, positions 2652-2688]
ACCCTATCTCGGTCTATTCTTTTGATTTATAAGGGATTTTGCCGATTTCGGCCTATTGGTTAAAAAATGA
GCTGATTTAACAAAAATTTAACGCGAATTTTAACAAAATATTAACGTTTACAATTTCTGGCGGCACGATG
GCATGAGATTATCAAAAAGGATCTTCACCTAGATCCTTTTAAATTAAAAATGAAGTTTTAAATCAATCTA
AAGTATATATGAGTAAACTTGGTCTGACAGTTACCAATGCTTAATCAGTGAGGCACCTATCTCAGCGATC
TGTCTATTTCGTTCATCCATAGTTGCCTGACTCCCCGTCGTGTAGATAACTACGATACGGGAGGGCTTAC
CATCTGGCCCCAGTGCTGCAATGATACCGCGAGACCCACGCTCACCGGCTCCAGATTTATCAGCAATAAA
CCAGCCAGCCGGAAGGGCCGAGCGCAGAAGTGGTCCTGCAACTTTATCCGCCTCCATCCAGTCTATTAAT
TGTTGCCGGGAAGCTAGAGTAAGTAGTTCGCCAGTTAATAGTTTGCGCAACGTTGTTGCCATTGCTACAG
GCATCGTGGTGTCACGCTCGTCGTTTGGTATGGCTTCATTCAGCTCCGGTTCCCAACGATCAAGGCGAGT
TACATGATCCCCCATGTTGTGCAAAAAAGCGGTTAGCTCCTTCGGTCCTCCGATCGTTGTCAGAAGTAAG
TTGGCCGCAGTGTTATCACTCATGGTTATGGCAGCACTGCATAATTCTCTTACTGTCATGCCATCCGTAA
GATGCTTTTCTGTGACTGGTGAGTACTCAACCAAGTCATTCTGAGAATAGTGTATGCGGCGACCGAGTTG
CTCTTGCCCGGCGTCAATACGGGATAATACCGCGCCACATAGCAGAACTTTAAAAGTGCTCATCATTGGA
AAACGTTCTTCGGGGCGAAAACTCTCAAGGATCTTACCGCTGTTGAGATCCAGTTCGATGTAACCCACTC
GTGCACCCAACTGATCTTCAGCATCTTTTACTTTCACCAGCGTTTCTGGGTGAGCAAAAACAGGAAGGCA
AAATGCCGCAAAAAAGGGAATAAGGGCGACACGGAAATGTTGAATACTCATACTCTTCCTTTTTCAATCA
TGATTGAAGCATTTATCAGGGTTATTGTCTCATGAGCGGATACATATTTGAATGTATTTAGAAAAATAAA
CAAATAGGTCATGACCAAAATCCCTTAACGTGAGTTTTCGTTCCACTGAGCGTCAGACCCCGTAGAAAAG
ATCAAAGGATCTTCTTGAGATCCTTTTTTTCTGCGCGTAATCTGCTGCTTGCAAACAAAAAAACCACCGC
TACCAGCGGTGGTTTGTTTGCCGGATCAAGAGCTACCAACTCTTTTTCCGAAGGTAACTGGCTTCAGCAG
AGCGCAGATACCAAATACTGTCCTTCTAGTGTAGCCGTAGTTAGGCCACCACTTCAAGAACTCTGTAGCA
CCGCCTACATACCTCGCTCTGCTAATCCTGTTACCAGTGGCTGCTGCCAGTGGCGATAAGTCGTGTCTTA
CCGGGTTGGACTCAAGACGATAGTTACCGGATAAGGCGCAGCGGTCGGGCTGAACGGGGGGTTCGTGCAC
ACAGCCCAGCTTGGAGCGAACGACCTACACCGAACTGAGATACCTACAGCGTGAGCTATGAGAAAGCGCC
ACGCTTCCCGAAGGGAGAAAGGCGGACAGGTATCCGGTAAGCGGCAGGGTCGGAACAGGAGAGCGCACGA
GGGAGCTTCCAGGGGGAAACGCCTGGTATCTTTATAGTCCTGTCGGGTTTCGCCACCTCTGACTTGAGCG
TCGATTTTTGTGATGCTCGTCAGGGGGGCGGAGCCTATGGAAAAACGCCAGCAACGCGGCCTTTTTACGG
TTCCTGGCCTTTTGCTGGCCTTTTGCTCACATGTTCTTTCCTGCGTTATCCCCTGATTCTGTGGATAACC
GTATTACCGCCTTTGAGTGAGCTGATACCGCTCGCCGCAGCCGAACGACCGAGCGCAGCGAGTCAGTGAG
CGAGGAAGCGGAAGAGCGCCTGATGCGGTATTTTCTCCTTACGCATCTGTGCGGTATTTCACACCGCATA
TATGGTGCACTCTCAGTACAATCTGCTCTGATGCCGCATAGTTAAGCCAGTATACACTCCGCTATCGCTA
CGTGACTGGGTCATGGCTGCGCCCCGACACCCGCCAACACCCGCTGACGCGCCCTGACGGGCTTGTCTGC
TCCCGGCATCCGCTTACAGACAAGCTGTGACCGTCTCCGGGAGCTGCATGTGTCAGAGGTTTTCACCGTC
ATCACCGAAACGCGCGAGGCAGCTGCGGTAAAGCTCATCAGCGTGGTCGTGAAGCGATTCACAGATGTCT
GCCTGTTCATCCGCGTCCAGCTCGTTGAGTTTCTCCAGAAGCGTTAATGTCTGGCTTCTGATAAAGCGGG
CCATGTTAAGGGCGGTTTTTTCCTGTTTGGTCACTGATGCCTCCGTGTAAGGGGGATTTCTGTTCATGGG
GGTAATGATACCGATGAAACGAGAGAGGATGCTCACGATACGGGTTACTGATGATGAACATGCCCGGTTA
CTGGAACGTTGTGAGGGTAAACAACTGGCGGTATGGATGCGGCGGGACCAGAGAAAAATCACTCAGGGTC
AATGCCAGCGCTTCGTTAATACAGATGTAGGTGTTCCACAGGGTAGCCAGCAGCATCCTGCGATGCAGAT
CCGGAACATAATGGTGCAGGGCGCTGACTTCCGCGTTTCCAGACTTTACGAAACACGGAAACCGAAGACC
ATTCATGTTGTTGCTCAGGTCGCAGACGTTTTGCAGCAGCAGTCGCTTCACGTTCGCTCGCGTATCGGTG
ATTCATTCTGCTAACCAGTAAGGCAACCCCGCCAGCCTAGCCGGGTCCTCAACGACAGGAGCACGATCAT
GCTAGTCATGCCCCGCGCCCACCGGAAGGAGCTGACTGGGTTGAAGGCTCTCAAGGGCATCGGTCGAGAT
CCCGGTGCCTAATGAGTGAGCTAACTTACATTAATTGCGTTGCGCTCACTGCCCGCTTTCCAGTCGGGAA
ACCTGTCGTGCCAGCTGCATTAATGAATCGGCCAACGCGCGGGGAGAGGCGGTTTGCGTATTGGGCGCCA
GGGTGGTTTTTCTTTTCACCAGTGAGACGGGCAACAGCTGATTGCCCTTCACCGCCTGGCCCTGAGAGAG
TTGCAGCAAGCGGTCCACGCTGGTTTGCCCCAGCAGGCGAAAATCCTGTTTGATGGTGGTTAACGGCGGG
ATATAACATGAGCTGTCTTCGGTATCGTCGTATCCCACTACCGAGATGTCCGCACCAACGCGCAGCCCGG
ACTCGGTAATGGCGCGCATTGCGCCCAGCGCCATCTGATCGTTGGCAACCAGCATCGCAGTGGGAACGAT
GCCCTCATTCAGCATTTGCATGGTTTGTTGAAAACCGGACATGGCACTCCAGTCGCCTTCCCGTTCCGCT
ATCGGCTGAATTTGATTGCGAGTGAGATATTTATGCCAGCCAGCCAGACGCAGACGCGCCGAGACAGAAC
TTAATGGGCCCGCTAACAGCGCGATTTGCTGGTGACCCAATGCGACCAGATGCTCCACGCCCAGTCGCGT
ACCGTCTTCATGGGAGAAAATAATACTGTTGATGGGTGTCTGGTCAGAGACATCAAGAAATAACGCCGGA
ACATTAGTGCAGGCAGCTTCCACAGCAATGGCATCCTGGTCATCCAGCGGATAGTTAATGATCAGCCCAC
TGACGCGTTGCGCGAGAAGATTGTGCACCGCCGCTTTACAGGCTTCGACGCCGCTTCGTTCTACCATCGA
CACCACCACGCTGGCACCCAGTTGATCGGCGCGAGATTTAATCGCCGCGACAATTTGCGACGGCGCGTGC
AGGGCCAGACTGGAGGTGGCAACGCCAATCAGCAACGACTGTTTGCCCGCCAGTTGTTGTGCCACGCGGT
TGGGAATGTAATTCAGCTCCGCCATCGCCGCTTCCACTTTTTCCCGCGTTTTCGCAGAAACGTGGCTGGC
CTGGTTCACCACGCGGGAAACGGTCTGATAAGAGACACCGGCATACTCTGCGACATCGTATAACGTTACT
GGTTTCACATTCACCACCCTGAATTGACTCTCTTCCGGGCGCTATCATGCCATACCGCGAAAGGTTTTGC
GCCATTCGATGGTGTCCGGGATCTCGACGCTCTCCCTTATGCGACTCCTGCATTAGGAAGCAGCCCAGTA
GTAGGTTGAGGCCGTTGAGCACCGCCGCCGCAAGGAATGGTGCATGCAAGGAGATGGCGCCCAACAGTCC
CCCGGCCACGGGGCCTGCCACCATACCCACGCCGAAACAAGCGCTCATGAGCCCGAAGTGGCGAGCCCGA
TCTTCCCCATCGGTGATGTCGGCGATATAGGCGCCAGCAACCGCACCTGTGGCGCCGGTGATGCCGGCCA
CGATGCGTCCGGCGTAGAGGATCGAGATCGATCTCGATCCCGCGAAATTAATACGACTCACTATA
