Features (pLannotate 1.2.2; 21 found; start..end, strand, type, name):
      1..589     +  rep_origin     ori: high-copy-number ColE1/pMB1/pBR322/pUC origin of replication
    775..914     -  misc_feature   bom: basis of mobility region from pBR322
   1016..1207    -  CDS            rop: Rop protein, which maintains plasmids at low copy number; rop
   1224..1604    +  CDS            YPB1_ECOLX: Protein predicted: Swiss-Prot protein existence level 4. From Escherichia coli.
   1666..1730    -  CDS            TcR (fragment): tetracycline efflux protein; tet; confers resistance to tetracycline
   1745..1766    -  protein_bind   CAP binding site: CAP binding activates transcription in the presence of cAMP. E. coli catabolite activator protein
   1779..2861    -  CDS            lacI: lac repressor; lacI; The lac repressor binds to the lac operator to inhibit transcription in E. coli. This inhibition can be relieved by adding lactose or isopropyl-β-D-thiogalactopyranoside (IPTG).
   2862..2939    -  promoter       lacI promoter: lacI
   2947..3226    -  CDS            TcR (fragment): tetracycline efflux protein; tet; confers resistance to tetracycline
   3252..3270    +  promoter       T7 promoter: promoter for bacteriophage T7 RNA polymerase
   3271..3295    +  protein_bind   lac operator: The lac repressor binds to the lac operator to inhibit transcription in E. coli. This inhibition can be relieved by adding lactose or isopropyl-β-D-thiogalactopyranoside (IPTG). lac repressor encoded by lacI
   3310..3332    +  RBS            RBS: efficient ribosome binding site from bacteriophage T7 gene 10 (Olins and Rangwala, 1989)
   3381..5246    +  CDS            SDHA (fragment): SDHA_HUMAN - Also known as SDH2, SDHF. Experimental evidence at protein level: Swiss-Prot protein existence level 1. Flavoprotein (FP) subunit of succinate dehydrogenase (SDH) that is involved in complex II of the mitochondrial electron transport chain and is responsible for transferring electrons from succinate to ubiquinone (coenzyme Q) (PubMed:24781757). Can act as a tumor suppressor (PubMed:20484225). From Homo sapiens (Human).
   5352..5370    +  promoter       T7 promoter: promoter for bacteriophage T7 RNA polymerase
   5371..5395    +  protein_bind   lac operator: The lac repressor binds to the lac operator to inhibit transcription in E. coli. This inhibition can be relieved by adding lactose or isopropyl-β-D-thiogalactopyranoside (IPTG). lac repressor encoded by lacI
   5447..5488    +  CDS            S-Tag (fragment): affinity and epitope tag derived from pancreatic ribonuclease A
   5518..5535    +  CDS            SET1 (fragment): solubility-enhancement tag derived from T7 phage gene 10B
   5543..5590    +  terminator     T7 terminator: transcription terminator for bacteriophage T7 RNA polymerase
   5627..6082    +  rep_origin     f1 ori (sequence partly withheld): f1 bacteriophage origin of replication; arrow indicates direction of (+) strand synthesis
   6197..7057    -  CDS            AmpR: β-lactamase; bla; confers resistance to ampicillin, carbenicillin, and related antibiotics
   7058..7150    -  promoter       AmpR promoter: bla
>Addgene plasmid #113045 | H6hSDHA | addgene full sequence | sequence record 217502 | Addgene NGS Result
TTGAGATCCTTTTTTTCTGCGCGTAATCTGCTGCTTGCAAACAAAAAAACCACCGCTACCAGCGGTGGTT
TGTTTGCCGGATCAAGAGCTACCAACTCTTTTTCCGAAGGTAACTGGCTTCAGCAGAGCGCAGATACCAA
ATACTGTCCTTCTAGTGTAGCCGTAGTTAGGCCACCACTTCAAGAACTCTGTAGCACCGCCTACATACCT
CGCTCTGCTAATCCTGTTACCAGTGGCTGCTGCCAGTGGCGATAAGTCGTGTCTTACCGGGTTGGACTCA
AGACGATAGTTACCGGATAAGGCGCAGCGGTCGGGCTGAACGGGGGGTTCGTGCACACAGCCCAGCTTGG
AGCGAACGACCTACACCGAACTGAGATACCTACAGCGTGAGCTATGAGAAAGCGCCACGCTTCCCGAAGG
GAGAAAGGCGGACAGGTATCCGGTAAGCGGCAGGGTCGGAACAGGAGAGCGCACGAGGGAGCTTCCAGGG
GGAAACGCCTGGTATCTTTATAGTCCTGTCGGGTTTCGCCACCTCTGACTTGAGCGTCGATTTTTGTGAT
GCTCGTCAGGGGGGCGGAGCCTATGGAAAAACGCCAGCAACGCGGCCTTTTTACGGTTCCTGGCCTTTTG
CTGGCCTTTTGCTCACATGTTCTTTCCTGCGTTATCCCCTGATTCTGTGGATAACCGTATTACCGCCTTT
GAGTGAGCTGATACCGCTCGCCGCAGCCGAACGACCGAGCGCAGCGAGTCAGTGAGCGAGGAAGCGGAAG
AGCGCCTGATGCGGTATTTTCTCCTTACGCATCTGTGCGGTATTTCACACCGCAATGGTGCACTCTCAGT
ACAATCTGCTCTGATGCCGCATAGTTAAGCCAGTATACACTCCGCTATCGCTACGTGACTGGGTCATGGC
TGCGCCCCGACACCCGCCAACACCCGCTGACGCGCCCTGACGGGCTTGTCTGCTCCCGGCATCCGCTTAC
AGACAAGCTGTGACCGTCTCCGGGAGCTGCATGTGTCAGAGGTTTTCACCGTCATCACCGAAACGCGCGA
GGCAGCTGCGGTAAAGCTCATCAGCGTGGTCGTGAAGCGATTCACAGATGTCTGCCTGTTCATCCGCGTC
CAGCTCGTTGAGTTTCTCCAGAAGCGTTAATGTCTGGCTTCTGATAAAGCGGGCCATGTTAAGGGCGGTT
TTTTCCTGTTTGGTCACTGATGCCTCCGTGTAAGGGGGATTTCTGTTCATGGGGGTAATGATACCGATGA
AACGAGAGAGGATGCTCACGATACGGGTTACTGATGATGAACATGCCCGGTTACTGGAACGTTGTGAGGG
TAAACAACTGGCGGTATGGATGCGGCGGGACCAGAGAAAAATCACTCAGGGTCAATGCCAGCGCTTCGTT
AATACAGATGTAGGTGTTCCACAGGGTAGCCAGCAGCATCCTGCGATGCAGATCCGGAACATAATGGTGC
AGGGCGCTGACTTCCGCGTTTCCAGACTTTACGAAACACGGAAACCGAAGACCATTCATGTTGTTGCTCA
GGTCGCAGACGTTTTGCAGCAGCAGTCGCTTCACGTTCGCTCGCGTATCGGTGATTCATTCTGCTAACCA
GTAAGGCAACCCCGCCAGCCTAGCCGGGTCCTCAACGACAGGAGCACGATCATGCTAGTCATGCCCCGCG
CCCACCGGAAGGAGCTGACTGGGTTGAAGGCTCTCAAGGGCATCGGTCGAGATCCCGGTGCCTAATGAGT
GAGCTAACTTACATTAATTGCGTTGCGCTCACTGCCCGCTTTCCAGTCGGGAAACCTGTCGTGCCAGCTG
CATTAATGAATCGGCCAACGCGCGGGGAGAGGCGGTTTGCGTATTGGGCGCCAGGGTGGTTTTTCTTTTC
ACCAGTGAGACGGGCAACAGCTGATTGCCCTTCACCGCCTGGCCCTGAGAGAGTTGCAGCAAGCGGTCCA
CGCTGGTTTGCCCCAGCAGGCGAAAATCCTGTTTGATGGTGGTTAACGGCGGGATATAACATGAGCTGTC
TTCGGTATCGTCGTATCCCACTACCGAGATGTCCGCACCAACGCGCAGCCCGGACTCGGTAATGGCGCGC
ATTGCGCCCAGCGCCATCTGATCGTTGGCAACCAGCATCGCAGTGGGAACGATGCCCTCATTCAGCATTT
GCATGGTTTGTTGAAAACCGGACATGGCACTCCAGTCGCCTTCCCGTTCCGCTATCGGCTGAATTTGATT
GCGAGTGAGATATTTATGCCAGCCAGCCAGACGCAGACGCGCCGAGACAGAACTTAATGGGCCCGCTAAC
AGCGCGATTTGCTGGTGACCCAATGCGACCAGATGCTCCACGCCCAGTCGCGTACCGTCTTCATGGGAGA
AAATAATACTGTTGATGGGTGTCTGGTCAGAGACATCAAGAAATAACGCCGGAACATTAGTGCAGGCAGC
TTCCACAGCAATGGCATCCTGGTCATCCAGCGGATAGTTAATGATCAGCCCACTGACGCGTTGCGCGAGA
AGATTGTGCACCGCCGCTTTACAGGCTTCGACGCCGCTTCGTTCTACCATCGACACCACCACGCTGGCAC
CCAGTTGATCGGCGCGAGATTTAATCGCCGCGACAATTTGCGACGGCGCGTGCAGGGCCAGACTGGAGGT
GGCAACGCCAATCAGCAACGACTGTTTGCCCGCCAGTTGTTGTGCCACGCGGTTGGGAATGTAATTCAGC
TCCGCCATCGCCGCTTCCACTTTTTCCCGCGTTTTCGCAGAAACGTGGCTGGCCTGGTTCACCACGCGGG
AAACGGTCTGATAAGAGACACCGGCATACTCTGCGACATCGTATAACGTTACTGGTTTCACATTCACCAC
CCTGAATTGACTCTCTTCCGGGCGCTATCATGCCATACCGCGAAAGGTTTTGCGCCATTCGATGGTGTCC
GGGATCTCGACGCTCTCCCTTATGCGACTCCTGCATTAGGAAGCAGCCCAGTAGTAGGTTGAGGCCGTTG
AGCACCGCCGCCGCAAGGAATGGTGCATGCAAGGAGATGGCGCCCAACAGTCCCCCGGCCACGGGGCCTG
CCACCATACCCACGCCGAAACAAGCGCTCATGAGCCCGAAGTGGCGAGCCCGATCTTCCCCATCGGTGAT
GTCGGCGATATAGGCGCCAGCAACCGCACCTGTGGCGCCGGTGATGCCGGCCACGATGCGTCCGGCGTAG
AGGATCGAGATCGATCTCGATCCCGCGAAATTAATACGACTCACTATAGGGGAATTGTGAGCGGATAACA
ATTCCCCTCTAGAAATAATTTTGTTTAACTTTAAGAAGGAGATATACCATGGGCAGCAGCCATCACCATC
ATCACCACAGCCAGGATCCGGCATCTGCTAAAGTTTCAGATTCCATTTCTGCTCAGTATCCAGTAGTGGA
TCATGAATTTGATGCAGTGGTGGTAGGCGCTGGAGGGGCAGGCTTGCGAGCTGCATTTGGCCTTTCTGAG
GCAGGGTTTAATACAGCATGTGTTACCAAGCTGTTTCCTACCAGGTCACACACTGTTGCAGCACAGGGAG
GAATCAATGCTGCTCTGGGGAACATGGAGGAGGACAACTGGAGGTGGCATTTCTACGACACCGTGAAGGG
CTCCGACTGGCTGGGGGACCAGGATGCCATCCACTACATGACGGAGCAGGCCCCCGCCGCCGTGGTCGAG
CTAGAAAATTATGGCATGCCGTTTAGCAGAACTGAAGATGGGAAGATTTATCAGCGTGCATTTGGTGGAC
AGAGCCTCAAGTTTGGAAAGGGCGGGCAGGCCCATCGGTGCTGCTGTGTGGCTGATCGGACTGGCCACTC
GCTATTGCACACCTTATATGGAAGGTCTCTGCGATATGATACCAGCTATTTTGTGGAGTATTTTGCCTTG
GATCTCCTGATGGAGAATGGGGAGTGCCGTGGTGTCATCGCACTGTGCATAGAGGACGGGTCCATCCATC
GCATAAGAGCAAAGAACACTGTTGTTGCCACAGGAGGCTACGGGCGCACCTACTTCAGCTGCACGTCTGC
CCACACCAGCACTGGCGACGGCACGGCCATGATCACCAGGGCAGGCCTTCCTTGCCAGGACCTAGAGTTT
GTTCAGTTCCACCCCACAGGCATATATGGTGCTGGTTGTCTCATTACGGAAGGATGTCGTGGAGAGGGAG
GCATTCTCATTAACAGTCAAGGCGAAAGGTTTATGGAGCGATACGCCCCTGTCGCGAAGGACCTGGCGTC
TAGAGATGTGGTGTCTCGGTCCATGACTCTGGAGATCCGAGAAGGAAGAGGCTGTGGCCCTGAGAAAGAT
CACGTCTACCTGCAGCTGCACCACCTACCTCCAGAGCAGCTGGCCACGCGCCTGCCTGGCATTTCAGAGA
CAGCCATGATCTTCGCTGGCGTGGACGTCACGAAGGAGCCGATCCCTGTCCTCCCCACCGTGCATTATAA
CATGGGCGGCATTCCCACCAACTACAAGGGGCAGGTCCTGAGGCACGTGAATGGCCAGGATCAGATTGTG
CCCGGCCTGTACGCCTGTGGGGAGGCCGCCTGTGCCTCGGTACATGGTGCCAACCGCCTCGGGGCAAACT
CGCTCTTGGACCTGGTTGTCTTTGGTCGGGCATGTGCCCTGAGCATCGAAGAGTCATGCAGGCCTGGAGA
TAAAGTCCCTCCAATTAAACCAAACGCTGGGGAAGAATCTGTCATGAATCTTGACAAATTGAGATTTGCT
GATGGAAGCATAAGAACATCGGAACTGCGACTCAGCATGCAGAAGTCAATGCAAAATCATGCTGCCGTGT
TCCGTGTGGGAAGCGTGTTGCAAGAAGGTTGTGGGAAAATCAGCAAGCTCTATGGAGACCTAAAGCACCT
GAAGACGTTCGACCGGGGAATGGTCTGGAACACGGACCTGGTGGAGACCCTGGAGCTGCAGAACCTGATG
CTGTGTGCGCTGCAGACCATCTACGGAGCAGAGGCACGGAAGGAGTCACGGGGCGCGCATGCCAGGGAAG
ACTACAAGGTGCGGATTGATGAGTACGATTACTCCAAGCCCATCCAGGGGCAACAGAAGAAGCCCTTTGA
GGAGCACTGGAGGAAGCACACCCTGTCCTATGTGGACGTTGGCACTGGGAAGGTCACTCTGGAATATAGA
CCCGTGATCGACAAAACTTTGAACGAGGCTGACTGTGCCACCGTCCCGCCAGCCATTCGCTCCTACTGAG
AATTCGAGCTCGGCGCGCCTGCAGGTCGACAAGCTTGCGGCCGCATAATGCTTAAGTCGAACAGAAAGTA
ATCGTATTGTACACGGCCGCATAATCGAAATTAATACGACTCACTATAGGGGAATTGTGAGCGGATAACA
ATTCCCCATCTTAGTATATTAGTTAAGTATAAGAAGGAGATATACTCGAGTCTGGTAAAGAAACCGCTGC
TGCGAAATTTGAACGCCAGCACATGGACTCGTCTACTAGCGCAGCTTAATTAACCTAGGCTGCTGCCACC
GCTGAGCAATAACTAGCATAACCCCTTGGGGCCTCTAAACGGGTCTTGAGGGGTTTTTTGCTGAAAGGAG
GAACTATATCCGGATTGGCGAATGGG
[124 nt withheld, positions 5627-5750]
C
[91 nt withheld, positions 5752-5842]
A
[49 nt withheld, positions 5844-5892]
CCTTTGACGTTGGAGTCCACGTTCTTT
[37 nt withheld, positions 5920-5956]
ACCCTATCTCGGTCTATTCTTTTGATTTATAAGGGATTTTGCCGATTTCGGCCTATTGGTTAAAAAATGA
GCTGATTTAACAAAAATTTAACGCGAATTTTAACAAAATATTAACGTTTACAATTTCTGGCGGCACGATG
GCATGAGATTATCAAAAAGGATCTTCACCTAGATCCTTTTAAATTAAAAATGAAGTTTTAAATCAATCTA
AAGTATATATGAGTAAACTTGGTCTGACAGTTACCAATGCTTAATCAGTGAGGCACCTATCTCAGCGATC
TGTCTATTTCGTTCATCCATAGTTGCCTGACTCCCCGTCGTGTAGATAACTACGATACGGGAGGGCTTAC
CATCTGGCCCCAGTGCTGCAATGATACCGCGAGACCCACGCTCACCGGCTCCAGATTTATCAGCAATAAA
CCAGCCAGCCGGAAGGGCCGAGCGCAGAAGTGGTCCTGCAACTTTATCCGCCTCCATCCAGTCTATTAAT
TGTTGCCGGGAAGCTAGAGTAAGTAGTTCGCCAGTTAATAGTTTGCGCAACGTTGTTGCCATTGCTACAG
GCATCGTGGTGTCACGCTCGTCGTTTGGTATGGCTTCATTCAGCTCCGGTTCCCAACGATCAAGGCGAGT
TACATGATCCCCCATGTTGTGCAAAAAAGCGGTTAGCTCCTTCGGTCCTCCGATCGTTGTCAGAAGTAAG
TTGGCCGCAGTGTTATCACTCATGGTTATGGCAGCACTGCATAATTCTCTTACTGTCATGCCATCCGTAA
GATGCTTTTCTGTGACTGGTGAGTACTCAACCAAGTCATTCTGAGAATAGTGTATGCGGCGACCGAGTTG
CTCTTGCCCGGCGTCAATACGGGATAATACCGCGCCACATAGCAGAACTTTAAAAGTGCTCATCATTGGA
AAACGTTCTTCGGGGCGAAAACTCTCAAGGATCTTACCGCTGTTGAGATCCAGTTCGATGTAACCCACTC
GTGCACCCAACTGATCTTCAGCATCTTTTACTTTCACCAGCGTTTCTGGGTGAGCAAAAACAGGAAGGCA
AAATGCCGCAAAAAAGGGAATAAGGGCGACACGGAAATGTTGAATACTCATACTCTTCCTTTTTCAATCA
TGATTGAAGCATTTATCAGGGTTATTGTCTCATGAGCGGATACATATTTGAATGTATTTAGAAAAATAAA
CAAATAGGTCATGACCAAAATCCCTTAACGTGAGTTTTCGTTCCACTGAGCGTCAGACCCCGTAGAAAAG
ATCAAAGGATCTTC
