>Addgene plasmid #113045 | H6hSDHA | depositor partial sequence | sequence record 213205 | sequence of insert (ORF)
ATGGGCAGCAGCCATCACCATCATCACCACAGCCAGGATCCGGCATCTGCTAAAGTTTCAGATTCCATTT
CTGCTCAGTATCCAGTAGTGGATCATGAATTTGATGCAGTGGTGGTAGGCGCTGGAGGGGCAGGCTTGCG
AGCTGCATTTGGCCTTTCTGAGGCAGGGTTTAATACAGCATGTGTTACCAAGCTGTTTCCTACCAGGTCA
CACACTGTTGCAGCACAGGGAGGAATCAATGCTGCTCTGGGGAACATGGAGGAGGACAACTGGAGGTGGC
ATTTCTACGACACCGTGAAGGGCTCCGACTGGCTGGGGGACCAGGATGCCATCCACTACATGACGGAGCA
GGCCCCCGCCGCCGTGGTCGAGCTAGAAAATTATGGCATGCCGTTTAGCAGAACTGAAGATGGGAAGATT
TATCAGCGTGCATTTGGTGGACAGAGCCTCAAGTTTGGAAAGGGCGGGCAGGCCCATCGGTGCTGCTGTG
TGGCTGATCGGACTGGCCACTCGCTATTGCACACCTTATATGGAAGGTCTCTGCGATATGATACCAGCTA
TTTTGTGGAGTATTTTGCCTTGGATCTCCTGATGGAGAATGGGGAGTGCCGTGGTGTCATCGCACTGTGC
ATAGAGGACGGGTCCATCCATCGCATAAGAGCAAAGAACACTGTTGTTGCCACAGGAGGCTACGGGCGCA
CCTACTTCAGCTGCACGTCTGCCCACACCAGCACTGGCGACGGCACGGCCATGATCACCAGGGCAGGCCT
TCCTTGCCAGGACCTAGAGTTTGTTCAGTTCCACCCCACAGGCATATATGGTGCTGGTTGTCTCATTACG
GAAGGATGTCGTGGAGAGGGAGGCATTCTCATTAACAGTCAAGGCGAAAGGTTTATGGAGCGATACGCCC
CTGTCGCGAAGGACCTGGCGTCTAGAGATGTGGTGTCTCGGTCCATGACTCTGGAGATCCGAGAAGGAAG
AGGCTGTGGCCCTGAGAAAGATCACGTCTACCTGCAGCTGCACCACCTACCTCCAGAGCAGCTGGCCACG
CGCCTGCCTGGCATTTCAGAGACAGCCATGATCTTCGCTGGCGTGGACGTCACGAAGGAGCCGATCCCTG
TCCTCCCCACCGTGCATTATAACATGGGCGGCATTCCCACCAACTACAAGGGGCAGGTCCTGAGGCACGT
GAATGGCCAGGATCAGATTGTGCCCGGCCTGTACGCCTGTGGGGAGGCCGCCTGTGCCTCGGTACATGGT
GCCAACCGCCTCGGGGCAAACTCGCTCTTGGACCTGGTTGTCTTTGGTCGGGCATGTGCCCTGAGCATCG
AAGAGTCATGCAGGCCTGGAGATAAAGTCCCTCCAATTAAACCAAACGCTGGGGAAGAATCTGTCATGAA
TCTTGACAAATTGAGATTTGCTGATGGAAGCATAAGAACATCGGAACTGCGACTCAGCATGCAGAAGTCA
ATGCAAAATCATGCTGCCGTGTTCCGTGTGGGAAGCGTGTTGCAAGAAGGTTGTGGGAAAATCAGCAAGC
TCTATGGAGACCTAAAGCACCTGAAGACGTTCGACCGGGGAATGGTCTGGAACACGGACCTGGTGGAGAC
CCTGGAGCTGCAGAACCTGATGCTGTGTGCGCTGCAGACCATCTACGGAGCAGAGGCACGGAAGGAGTCA
CGGGGCGCGCATGCCAGGGAAGACTACAAGGTGCGGATTGATGAGTACGATTACTCCAAGCCCATCCAGG
GGCAACAGAAGAAGCCCTTTGAGGAGCACTGGAGGAAGCACACCCTGTCCTATGTGGACGTTGGCACTGG
GAAGGTCACTCTGGAATATAGACCCGTGATCGACAAAACTTTGAACGAGGCTGACTGTGCCACCGTCCCG
CCAGCCATTCGCTCCTACT
